Addgene plasmid #129943: pRDAX-284 N-Tag Venus173/155[2] L10 FRB mCherry
Purpose: PPI (BiFC/TriFC) assay vector
Depositing lab: Gary Lewin. Depositing organization: Max-Delbrueck-Centrum fuer Molekulare Medizin (MDC).
Backbone
  Vector backbone: custom built
  Vector type: Mammalian Expression
Growth in bacteria
  Bacterial resistance: Ampicillin, 100 μg/mL
  Growth temperature: 37°C
  Growth strain: DH5alpha
  Copy number: High Copy
Gene/Insert
  Gene/Insert name: FRB
  Species: M. musculus (mouse)
  Cloning method: Restriction Enzyme; 5′ cloning site unknown (unknown if destroyed); 3′ cloning site unknown (unknown if destroyed)
Terms and licenses: Academic/Nonprofit Terms; Industry Terms: Not Available to Industry
How to cite: pRDAX-284 N-Tag Venus173/155[2] L10 FRB mCherry was a gift from Gary Lewin (Addgene plasmid # 129943 ; http://n2t.net/addgene:129943 ; RRID:Addgene_129943)
