[The description below was written by a language model from this plasmid's Addgene catalogue record and pLannotate feature annotations shown in this document.]
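Description:
pRDAX-284 N-Tag Venus173/155[2] L10 FRB mCherry is a custom-built mammalian expression plasmid of about 6.4 kb designed for protein–protein interaction assays based on bimolecular or trimolecular fluorescence complementation (BiFC/TriFC). It is propagated in E. coli as a high-copy plasmid through a ColE1/pUC-type origin and selected with ampicillin via the β-lactamase gene and its native promoter.

The expression unit is driven by the CMV immediate-early enhancer and promoter followed by a chimeric β-globin/immunoglobulin intron, which generally improves transcript processing and expression. Downstream lies a short Aequorea-derived fluorescent protein fragment. The automated annotation labels it as an mT-Sapphire fragment, but given the construct name it most likely corresponds to a split Venus piece, with breakpoints around residues 155 and 173. It is placed N-terminal to the FRB domain, and "L10" in the name presumably denotes the linker between them, although the record does not define it. The catalogue lists FRB as mouse, whereas the feature table matches it to the FKBP–rapamycin binding domain of human FRAP. FRB dimerises with FKBP in the presence of rapamycin, so this fusion probably serves as an inducible control partner for complementation, though the record does not say so explicitly.

An EMCV IRES then allows mCherry to be translated from the same transcript, giving a red marker of transfection and expression level against which the reconstituted Venus signal can be normalised. The cassette ends with a second chimeric intron, a WPRE to enhance transcript stability, and a bGH polyadenylation signal. A β-globin fragment and rabbit β-globin poly(A) signal sit further downstream in the backbone.
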