Features (pLannotate 1.2.2; 17 found; start..end, strand, type, name):
    155..532     +  enhancer       CMV enhancer: human cytomegalovirus immediate early enhancer
    534..733     +  promoter       CMV promoter: human cytomegalovirus (CMV) immediate early promoter
    872..1004    +  intron         chimeric intron: chimera between introns from human β-globin and immunoglobulin heavy chain genes
    986..1279    +  CDS            mT-Sapphire (fragment): mT-Sapphire is a basic (constitutively fluorescent) long stokes shift fluorescent protein published in 2008, derived from Aequorea victoria. It has low acid sensitivity.
   1316..1591    +  CDS            FRB: FKBP-rapamycin binding domain of human FRAP
   1608..2194    +  misc_feature   IRES2: internal ribosome entry site (IRES) of the encephalomyocarditis virus (EMCV)
   2195..2902    +  CDS            mCherry: mCherry is a basic (constitutively fluorescent) red fluorescent protein published in 2004, derived from Discosoma sp.. It is reported to be a very rapidly-maturing monomer with low acid sensitivity.
   2951..3083    +  intron         chimeric intron: chimera between introns from human β-globin and immunoglobulin heavy chain genes
   3092..3680    +  misc_feature   WPRE: woodchuck hepatitis virus posttranscriptional regulatory element
   3684..3700    +  misc_feature   MCS (fragment): pUC18/19 multiple cloning site
   3713..3824    +  polyA_signal   bGH poly(A) signal: bovine growth hormone polyadenylation signal
   3920..3938    -  promoter       T3 promoter: promoter for bacteriophage T3 RNA polymerase
   3997..4071    +  CDS            HBB (fragment): HBB_PONPY - Experimental evidence at transcript level: Swiss-Prot protein existence level 2. Involved in oxygen transport from the lung to the various peripheral tissues. From Pongo pygmaeus (Bornean orangutan).
   4142..4197    +  polyA_signal   β-globin poly(A) signal: rabbit β-globin polyadenylation signal (Gil and Proudfoot, 1987)
   4576..5164    -  rep_origin     ori: high-copy-number ColE1/pMB1/pBR322/pUC origin of replication
   5335..6195    -  CDS            AmpR: β-lactamase; bla; confers resistance to ampicillin, carbenicillin, and related antibiotics
   6196..6300    -  promoter       AmpR promoter: bla
>Addgene plasmid #129943 | pRDAX-284 N-Tag Venus173/155[2] L10 FRB mCherry | depositor full sequence | sequence record 249321 | Full Sequence
GCCTGCCTCCAGGCCTCAATATTGGCCATTAGCCATATTATTCATTGGTTATATAGCATAAATCAATATT
GGCTATTGGCCATTGCATACGTTGTATCTATATCATAATATGTACATTTATATTGGCTCATGTCCAATAT
GACCGCCATGTTGGCATTGATTATTGACTAGTTATTAATAGTAATCAATTACGGGGTCATTAGTTCATAG
CCCATATATGGAGTTCCGCGTTACATAACTTACGGTAAATGGCCCGCCTGGCTGACCGCCCAACGACCCC
CGCCCATTGACGTCAATAATGACGTATGTTCCCATAGTAACGCCAATAGGGACTTTCCATTGACGTCAAT
GGGTGGAGTATTTACGGTAAACTGCCCACTTGGCAGTACATCAAGTGTATCATATGCCAAGTCCGCCCCC
TATTGACGTCAATGACGGTAAATGGCCCGCCTGGCATTATGCCCAGTACATGACCTTACGGGACTTTCCT
ACTTGGCAGTACATCTACGTATTAGTCATCGCTATTACCATGGTGATGCGGTTTTGGCAGTACACCAATG
GGCGTGGATAGCGGTTTGACTCACGGGGATTTCCAAGTCTCCACCCCATTGACGTCAATGGGAGTTTGTT
TTGGCACCAAAATCAACGGGACTTTCCAAAATGTCGTAATAACCCCGCCCCGTTGACGCAAATGGGCGGT
AGGCGTGTACGGTGGGAGGTCTATATAAGCAGAGCTCGTTTAGTGAACCGTCAGATCACTAGAAGCTTTA
TTGCGGTAGTTTATCACAGTTAAATTGCTAACGCAGTCAGTGCTTCTGACACAACAGTCTCGAACTTAAG
CTGCAGAAGTTGGTCGTGAGGCACTGGGCAGGTAAGTATCAAGGTTACAAGACAGGTTTAAGGAGACCAA
TAGAAACTGGGCTTGTCGAGACAGAGAAGACTCTTGCGTTTCTGATAGGCACCTATTGGTCTTACTGACA
TCCACTTTGCCTTTCTCTCCACAGGTGTCCACTCCCAGGCCACCATGGATAAGCAGAAGAATGGGATTAA
GGCGAACTTCAAGATCCGACACAACATCGAGGATGGTGGGGTCCAGCTTGCCGACCATTATCAGCAGAAC
ACACCCATTGGGGATGGACCAGTCCTGTTGCCGGATAACCACTACCTCAGTTACCAGAGCAAACTGTCCA
AAGATCCCAATGAGAAGAGGGACCATATGGTACTGCTCGAATTCGTGACTGCAGCAGGCATTACCCTTGG
GATGGATGAACTTTATAAGGGGAGCTCTGCCAGCGGTGGCAGCACCTCCGTGGCCATCCTCTGGCATGAG
ATGTGGCATGAAGGCCTGGAAGAGGCATCTCGTTTGTACTTTGGGGAAAGGAACGTGAAAGGCATGTTTG
AGGTGCTGGAGCCCTTGCATGCTATGATGGAACGGGGCCCCCAGACTCTGAAGGAAACATCCTTTAATCA
GGCCTATGGTCGAGATTTAATGGAGGCCCAAGAGTGGTGCAGGAAGTACATGAAATCAGGGAATGTCAAG
GACCTCACCCAAGCCTGGGACCTCTATTATCATGTGTTCCGACGAATCTCATAAGAATTCAGATCCGCCC
CTCTCCCTCCCCCCCCCCTAACGTTACTGGCCGAAGCCGCTTGGAATAAGGCCGGTGTGCGTTTGTCTAT
ATGTTATTTTCCACCATATTGCCGTCTTTTGGCAATGTGAGGGCCCGGAAACCTGGCCCTGTCTTCTTGA
CGAGCATTCCTAGGGGTCTTTCCCCTCTCGCCAAAGGAATGCAAGGTCTGTTGAATGTCGTGAAGGAAGC
AGTTCCTCTGGTAGCTTCTTGAAGACAAACAACGTCTGTAGCGACCCTTTGCAGGCAGCGGAACCCCCCA
CCTGGCGACAGGTGCCTCTGCGGCCAAAAGCCACGTGTATAAGATACACCTGCAAAGGCGGCACAACCCC
AGTGCCACGTTGTGAGTTGGATAGTTGTGGAAAGAGTCAAATGGCTCTCCTCAAGCGTATTCAACAAGGG
GCTGAAGGATGCCCAGAAGGTACCCCATTGTATGGGATCTGATCTGGGGCCTCGGTACACATGCTTTACA
TGTGTTTAGTCGAGGTTAAAAAAACGTCTAGGCCCCCCGAACCACGGGGACGTGGTTTTCCTTTGAAAAA
CACGATGATAATATGGCCACAACCATGGTGAGCAAGGGCGAGGAGGATAACATGGCCATCATCAAGGAGT
TCATGCGCTTCAAGGTGCACATGGAGGGCTCCGTGAACGGCCACGAGTTCGAGATCGAGGGCGAGGGCGA
GGGCCGCCCCTACGAGGGCACCCAGACCGCCAAGCTGAAGGTGACCAAGGGTGGCCCCCTGCCCTTCGCC
TGGGACATCCTGTCCCCTCAGTTCATGTACGGCTCCAAGGCCTACGTGAAGCACCCCGCCGACATCCCCG
ACTACTTGAAGCTGTCCTTCCCCGAGGGCTTCAAGTGGGAGCGCGTGATGAACTTCGAGGACGGCGGCGT
GGTGACCGTGACCCAGGACTCCTCCCTGCAGGACGGCGAGTTCATCTACAAGGTGAAGCTGCGCGGCACC
AACTTCCCCTCCGACGGCCCCGTAATGCAGAAGAAGACCATGGGCTGGGAGGCCTCCTCCGAGCGGATGT
ACCCCGAGGACGGCGCCCTGAAGGGCGAGATCAAGCAGAGGCTGAAGCTGAAGGACGGCGGCCACTACGA
CGCTGAGGTCAAGACCACCTACAAGGCCAAGAAGCCCGTGCAGCTGCCCGGCGCCTACAACGTCAACATC
AAGTTGGACATCACCTCCCACAACGAGGACTACACCATCGTGGAACAGTACGAACGCGCCGAGGGCCGCC
ACTCCACCGGCGGCATGGACGAGCTGTACAAGTAAACCGGTGCTCGAGGTACCGATGAATAGCTAAGGTC
GAGGCCGCAGGTAAGTATCAAGGTTACAAGACAGGTTTAAGGAGACCAATAGAAACTGGGCTTGTCGAGA
CAGAGAAGACTCTTGCGTTTCTGATAGGCACCTATTGGTCTTACTGACATCCACTTTGCCTTTCTCTCCA
CAGGTGTCGACAATCAACCTCTGGATTACAAAATTTGTGAAAGATTGACTGGTATTCTTAACTATGTTGC
TCCTTTTACGCTATGTGGATACGCTGCTTTAATGCCTTTGTATCATGCTATTGCTTCCCGTATGGCTTTC
ATTTTCTCCTCCTTGTATAAATCCTGGTTGCTGTCTCTTTATGAGGAGTTGTGGCCCGTTGTCAGGCAAC
GTGGCGTGGTGTGCACTGTGTTTGCTGACGCAACCCCCACTGGTTGGGGCATTGCCACCACCTGTCAGCT
CCTTTCCGGGACTTTCGCTTTCCCCCTCCCTATTGCCACGGCGGAACTCATCGCCGCCTGCCTTGCCCGC
TGCTGGACAGGGGCTCGGCTGTTGGGCACTGACAATTCCGTGGTGTTGTCGGGGAAGCTGACGTCCTTTC
CATGGCTGCTCGCCTGTGTTGCCACCTGGATTCTGCGCGGGACGTCCTTCTGCTACGTCCCTTCGGCCCT
CAATCCAGCGGACCTTCCTTCCCGCGGCCTGCTGCCGGCTCTGCGGCCTCTTCCGCGTCTTCGCCTTCGC
CCTCAGACGAGTCGGATCTCCCTTTGGGCCGCCTCCCCGCCTGGAATTCGAGCTCGGTACGATCAGCCTC
GACTGTGCCTTCTAGTTGCCAGCCATCTGTTGTTTGCCCCTCCCCCGTGCCTTCCTTGACCCTGGAAGGT
GCCACTCCCACTGTCCTTTCCTAATAAAATGAGGAAATTGCATCGCATTGTCTGAGTAGGTGTCATTCTA
TTCTGGGGGGTGGGGTGGGGCAGGACAGCAAGGGGGAGGATTGGGAAGACAATAGCCCAGCTTTTGTTCC
CTTTAGTGAGGGTTAATTGCGCGCTTGGCGTAATCATGGTCATAGCTGTTTCCTGTGTGAAATTGTTATC
CGCTAATTCACTCCTCAGGTGCAGGCTGCCTATCAGAAGGTGGTGGCTGGTGTGGCCAATGCCCTGGCTC
ACAAATACCACTGAGATCTTTTTCCCTCTGCCAAAAATTATGGGGACATCATGAAGCCCCTTGAGCATCT
GACTTCTGGCTAATAAAGGAAATTTATTTTCATTGCAATAGTGTGTTGGAATTTTTTGTGTCTCTCACTC
GGAAGGACATATGGGAGGGCAAATCATTTAAAACATCAGAATGAGTATTTGGTTTAGAGTTTGGCAACAT
ATGCCCATATGCTGGCTGCCATGAACAAAGGTTGGCTATAAAGAGGTCATCAGTATATGAAACAGCCCCC
TGCTGTCCATTCCTTATTCCATAGAAAAGCCTTGACTTGAGGTTAGATTTTTTTTATATTTTGTTTTGTG
TTATTTTTTTCTTTAACATCCCTAAAATTTTCCTTACATGTTTTACTAGCCAGATTTTTCCTCCTCTCCT
GACTACTCCCAGTCATAGCTGTCCCTCTTCTCTTATGGAGATCGGCCGGCCGCCGGCGTCGACGCGCGCG
GCCGCGGCGCGCCGTTGCTGGCGTTTTTCCATAGGCTCCGCCCCCCTGACGAGCATCACAAAAATCGACG
CTCAAGTCAGAGGTGGCGAAACCCGACAGGACTATAAAGATACCAGGCGTTTCCCCCTGGAAGCTCCCTC
GTGCGCTCTCCTGTTCCGACCCTGCCGCTTACCGGATACCTGTCCGCCTTTCTCCCTTCGGGAAGCGTGG
CGCTTTCTCATAGCTCACGCTGTAGGTATCTCAGTTCGGTGTAGGTCGTTCGCTCCAAGCTGGGCTGTGT
GCACGAACCCCCCGTTCAGCCCGACCGCTGCGCCTTATCCGGTAACTATCGTCTTGAGTCCAACCCGGTA
AGACACGACTTATCGCCACTGGCAGCAGCCACTGGTAACAGGATTAGCAGAGCGAGGTATGTAGGCGGTG
CTACAGAGTTCTTGAAGTGGTGGCCTAACTACGGCTACACTAGAAGAACAGTATTTGGTATCTGCGCTCT
GCTGAAGCCAGTTACCTTCGGAAAAAGAGTTGGTAGCTCTTGATCCGGCAAACAAACCACCGCTGGTAGC
GGTGGTTTTTTTGTTTGCAAGCAGCAGATTACGCGCAGAAAAAAAGGATCTCAAGAAGATCCTTTGATCT
TTTCTACGGGGTCTGACGCTCAGTGGAACGAAAACTCACGTTAAGGGATTTTGGTCATGAGATTATCAAA
AAGGATCTTCACCTAGATCCTTTTAAATTAAAAATGAAGTTTTAAATCAATCTAAAGTATATATGAGTAA
ACTTGGTCTGACAGTTACCAATGCTTAATCAGTGAGGCACCTATCTCAGCGATCTGTCTATTTCGTTCAT
CCATAGTTGCCTGACTCCCCGTCGTGTAGATAACTACGATACGGGAGGGCTTACCATCTGGCCCCAGTGC
TGCAATGATACCGCGAGACCCACGCTCACCGGCTCCAGATTTATCAGCAATAAACCAGCCAGCCGGAAGG
GCCGAGCGCAGAAGTGGTCCTGCAACTTTATCCGCCTCCATCCAGTCTATTAATTGTTGCCGGGAAGCTA
GAGTAAGTAGTTCGCCAGTTAATAGTTTGCGCAACGTTGTTGCCATTGCTACAGGCATCGTGGTGTCACG
CTCGTCGTTTGGTATGGCTTCATTCAGCTCCGGTTCCCAACGATCAAGGCGAGTTACATGATCCCCCATG
TTGTGCAAAAAAGCGGTTAGCTCCTTCGGTCCTCCGATCGTTGTCAGAAGTAAGTTGGCCGCAGTGTTAT
CACTCATGGTTATGGCAGCACTGCATAATTCTCTTACTGTCATGCCATCCGTAAGATGCTTTTCTGTGAC
TGGTGAGTACTCAACCAAGTCATTCTGAGAATAGTGTATGCGGCGACCGAGTTGCTCTTGCCCGGCGTCA
ATACGGGATAATACCGCGCCACATAGCAGAACTTTAAAAGTGCTCATCATTGGAAAACGTTCTTCGGGGC
GAAAACTCTCAAGGATCTTACCGCTGTTGAGATCCAGTTCGATGTAACCCACTCGTGCACCCAACTGATC
TTCAGCATCTTTTACTTTCACCAGCGTTTCTGGGTGAGCAAAAACAGGAAGGCAAAATGCCGCAAAAAAG
GGAATAAGGGCGACACGGAAATGTTGAATACTCATACTCTTCCTTTTTCAATATTATTGAAGCATTTATC
AGGGTTATTGTCTCATGAGCGGATACATATTTGAATGTATTTAGAAAAATAAACAAATAGGGGTTCCGCG
CACATTTCCCCGAAAAGTGCCACCTGACGTCTAAGAAACCATTATTATCATGACATTAACCTATAAAAAT
AGGCGTATCACGAGGCCCTTTCGTCTACGCGCGCGCCGGCGGCGCGCCGTCGACGGCCGGCCGCGGCCGC
